>Addgene plasmid #172526 | pGMC00014 | addgene full sequence | sequence record 339459 | Addgene NGS Result
CTGACGTCGACGGATCGGGAGATCTCCCGATCCCCTATGGTGCACTCTCAGTACAATCTGCTCTGATGCC
GCATAGTTAAGCCAGTATCTGCTCCCTGCTTGTGTGTTGGAGGTCGCTGAGTAGTGCGCGAGCAAAATTT
AAGCTACAACAAGGCAAGGCTTGACCGACAATTGCATGAAGAATCTGCTTAGGGTTAGGCGTTTTGCGCT
GCTTCGCGATGTACGGGCCAGATATACGCGTTGACATTGATTATTGACTAGTTATTAATAGTAATCAATT
ACGGGGTCATTAGTTCATAGCCCATATATGGAGTTCCGCGTTACATAACTTACGGTAAATGGCCCGCCTG
GCTGACCGCCCAACGACCCCCGCCCATTGACGTCAATAATGACGTATGTTCCCATAGTAACGCCAATAGG
GACTTTCCATTGACGTCAATGGGTGGAGTATTTACGGTAAACTGCCCACTTGGCAGTACATCAAGTGTAT
CATATGCCAAGTACGCCCCCTATTGACGTCAATGACGGTAAATGGCCCGCCTGGCATTATGCCCAGTACA
TGACCTTATGGGACTTTCCTACTTGGCAGTACATCTACGTATTAGTCATCGCTATTACCATGGTGATGCG
GTTTTGGCAGTACATCAATGGGCGTGGATAGCGGTTTGACTCACGGGGATTTCCAAGTCTCCACCCCATT
GACGTCAATGGGAGTTTGTTTTGGCACCAAAATCAACGGGACTTTCCAAAATGTCGTAACAACTCCGCCC
CATTGACGCAAATGGGCGGTAGGCGTGTACGGTGGGAGGTCTATATAAGCAGCGCGTTTTGCCTGTACTG
GGTCTCTCTGGTTAGACCAGATCTGAGCCTGGGAGCTCTCTGGCTAACTAGGGAACCCACTGCTTAAGCC
TCAATAAAGCTTGCCTTGAGTGCTTCAAGTAGTGTGTGCCCGTCTGTTGTGTGACTCTGGTAACTAGAGA
TCCCTCAGACCCTTTTAGTCAGTGTGGAAAATCTCTAGCAGTGGCGCCCGAACAGGGACTTGAAAGCGAA
AGGGAAACCAGAGGAGCTCTCTCGACGCAGGACTCGGCTTGCTGAAGCGCGCACGGCAAGAGGCGAGGGG
CGGCGACTGGTGAGTACGCCAAAAATTTTGACTAGCGGAGGCTAGAAGGAGAGAGATGGGTGCGAGAGCG
TCAGTATTAAGCGGGGGAGAATTAGATCGCGATGGGAAAAAATTCGGTTAAGGCCAGGGGGAAAGAAAAA
ATATAAATTAAAACATATAGTATGGGCAAGCAGGGAGCTAGAACGATTCGCAGTTAATCCTGGCCTGTTA
GAAACATCAGAAGGCTGTAGACAAATACTGGGACAGCTACAACCATCCCTTCAGACAGGATCAGAAGAAC
TTAGATCATTATATAATACAGTAGCAACCCTCTATTGTGTGCATCAAAGGATAGAGATAAAAGACACCAA
GGAAGCTTTAGACAAGATAGAGGAAGAGCAAAACAAAAGTAAGACCACCGCACAGCAAGCGGCCGCTGAT
CTTCAGACCTGGAGGAGGAGATATGAGGGACAATTGGAGAAGTGAATTATATAAATATAAAGTAGTAAAA
ATTGAACCATTAGGAGTAGCACCCACCAAGGCAAAGAGAAGAGTGGTGCAGAGAGAAAAAAGAGCAGTGG
GAATAGGAGCTTTGTTCCTTGGGTTCTTGGGAGCAGCAGGAAGCACTATGGGCGCAGCGTCAATGACGCT
GACGGTACAGGCCAGACAATTATTGTCTGGTATAGTGCAGCAGCAGAACAATTTGCTGAGGGCTATTGAG
GCGCAACAGCATCTGTTGCAACTCACAGTCTGGGGCATCAAGCAGCTCCAGGCAAGAATCCTGGCTGTGG
AAAGATACCTAAAGGATCAACAGCTCCTGGGGATTTGGGGTTGCTCTGGAAAACTCATTTGCACCACTGC
TGTGCCTTGGAATGCTAGTTGGAGTAATAAATCTCTGGAACAGATTTGGAATCACACGACCTGGATGGAG
TGGGACAGAGAAATTAACAATTACACAAGCTTAATACACTCCTTAATTGAAGAATCGCAAAACCAGCAAG
AAAAGAATGAACAAGAATTATTGGAATTAGATAAATGGGCAAGTTTGTGGAATTGGTTTAACATAACAAA
TTGGCTGTGGTATATAAAATTATTCATAATGATAGTAGGAGGCTTGGTAGGTTTAAGAATAGTTTTTGCT
GTACTTTCTATAGTGAATAGAGTTAGGCAGGGATATTCACCATTATCGTTTCAGACCCACCTCCCAACCC
CGAGGGGACCCGACAGGCCCGAAGGAATAGAAGAAGAAGGTGGAGAGAGAGACAGAGACAGATCCATTCG
ATTAGTGAACGGATCGGCACTGCGTGCGCCAATTCTGCAGACAAATGGCAGTATTCATCCACAATTTTAA
AAGAAAAGGGGGGATTGGGGGGTACAGTGCAGGGGAAAGAATAGTAGACATAATAGCAACAGACATACAA
ACTAAAGAATTACAAAAACAAATTACAAAAATTCAAAATTTTCGGGTTTATTACAGGGACAGCAGAGATC
CAGTTTGGTTAATTAAGGTACCGAGGGCCTATTTCCCATGATTCCTTCATATTTGCATATACGATACAAG
GCTGTTAGAGAGATAATTAGAATTAATTTGACTGTAAACACAAAGATATTAGTACAAAATACGTGACGTA
GAAAGTAATAATTTCTTGGGTAGTTTGCAGTTTTAAAATTATGTTTTAAAATGGACTATCATATGCTTAC
CGTAACTTGAAAGTATTTCGATTTCTTGGCTTTATATATCTTGTGGAAAGGACGAAACACCGGTGTCGTG
ATGCGTAGACGGGTTTTAGAGCTAGAAATAGCAAGTTAAAATAAGGCTAGTCCGTTATCAACTTGAAAAA
GTGGCACCGAGTCGGTGCTTTTTTGAATTCGCTAGCTAGGTCTTGAAAGGAGTGGGAATTGGCTCCGGTG
CCCGTCAGTGGGCAGAGCGCACATCGCCCACAGTCCCCGAGAAGTTGGGGGGAGGGGTCGGCAATTGATC
CGGTGCCTAGAGAAGGTGGCGCGGGGTAAACTGGGAAAGTGATGTCGTGTACTGGCTCCGCCTTTTTCCC
GAGGGTGGGGGAGAACCGTATATAAGTGCAGTAGTCGCCGTGAACGTTCTTTTTCGCAACGGGTTTGCCG
CCAGAACACAGGACCGGTTCTAGAGCGCTGCCACCATGGACAAGAAGTACAGCATCGGCCTGGACATCGG
CACCAACTCTGTGGGCTGGGCCGTGATCACCGACGAGTACAAGGTGCCCAGCAAGAAATTCAAGGTGCTG
GGCAACACCGACCGGCACAGCATCAAGAAGAACCTGATCGGAGCCCTGCTGTTCGACAGCGGCGAAACAG
CCGAGGCCACCCGGCTGAAGAGAACCGCCAGAAGAAGATACACCAGACGGAAGAACCGGATCTGCTATCT
GCAAGAGATCTTCAGCAACGAGATGGCCAAGGTGGACGACAGCTTCTTCCACAGACTGGAAGAGTCCTTC
CTGGTGGAAGAGGATAAGAAGCACGAGCGGCACCCCATCTTCGGCAACATCGTGGACGAGGTGGCCTACC
ACGAGAAGTACCCCACCATCTACCACCTGAGAAAGAAACTGGTGGACAGCACCGACAAGGCCGACCTGCG
GCTGATCTATCTGGCCCTGGCCCACATGATCAAGTTCCGGGGCCACTTCCTGATCGAGGGCGACCTGAAC
CCCGACAACAGCGACGTGGACAAGCTGTTCATCCAGCTGGTGCAGACCTACAACCAGCTGTTCGAGGAAA
ACCCCATCAACGCCAGCGGCGTGGACGCCAAGGCCATCCTGTCTGCCAGACTGAGCAAGAGCAGACGGCT
GGAAAATCTGATCGCCCAGCTGCCCGGCGAGAAGAAGAATGGCCTGTTCGGAAACCTGATTGCCCTGAGC
CTGGGCCTGACCCCCAACTTCAAGAGCAACTTCGACCTGGCCGAGGATGCCAAACTGCAGCTGAGCAAGG
ACACCTACGACGACGACCTGGACAACCTGCTGGCCCAGATCGGCGACCAGTACGCCGACCTGTTTCTGGC
CGCCAAGAACCTGTCCGACGCCATCCTGCTGAGCGACATCCTGAGAGTGAACACCGAGATCACCAAGGCC
CCCCTGAGCGCCTCTATGATCAAGAGATACGACGAGCACCACCAGGACCTGACCCTGCTGAAAGCTCTCG
TGCGGCAGCAGCTGCCTGAGAAGTACAAAGAGATTTTCTTCGACCAGAGCAAGAACGGCTACGCCGGCTA
CATTGACGGCGGAGCCAGCCAGGAAGAGTTCTACAAGTTCATCAAGCCCATCCTGGAAAAGATGGACGGC
ACCGAGGAACTGCTCGTGAAGCTGAACAGAGAGGACCTGCTGCGGAAGCAGCGGACCTTCGACAACGGCA
GCATCCCCCACCAGATCCACCTGGGAGAGCTGCACGCCATTCTGCGGCGGCAGGAAGATTTTTACCCATT
CCTGAAGGACAACCGGGAAAAGATCGAGAAGATCCTGACCTTCCGCATCCCCTACTACGTGGGCCCTCTG
GCCAGGGGAAACAGCAGATTCGCCTGGATGACCAGAAAGAGCGAGGAAACCATCACCCCCTGGAACTTCG
AGGAAGTGGTGGACAAGGGCGCTTCCGCCCAGAGCTTCATCGAGCGGATGACCAACTTCGATAAGAACCT
GCCCAACGAGAAGGTGCTGCCCAAGCACAGCCTGCTGTACGAGTACTTCACCGTGTATAACGAGCTGACC
AAAGTGAAATACGTGACCGAGGGAATGAGAAAGCCCGCCTTCCTGAGCGGCGAGCAGAAAAAGGCCATCG
TGGACCTGCTGTTCAAGACCAACCGGAAAGTGACCGTGAAGCAGCTGAAAGAGGACTACTTCAAGAAAAT
CGAGTGCTTCGACTCCGTGGAAATCTCCGGCGTGGAAGATCGGTTCAACGCCTCCCTGGGCACATACCAC
GATCTGCTGAAAATTATCAAGGACAAGGACTTCCTGGACAATGAGGAAAACGAGGACATTCTGGAAGATA
TCGTGCTGACCCTGACACTGTTTGAGGACAGAGAGATGATCGAGGAACGGCTGAAAACCTATGCCCACCT
GTTCGACGACAAAGTGATGAAGCAGCTGAAGCGGCGGAGATACACCGGCTGGGGCAGGCTGAGCCGGAAG
CTGATCAACGGCATCCGGGACAAGCAGTCCGGCAAGACAATCCTGGATTTCCTGAAGTCCGACGGCTTCG
CCAACAGAAACTTCATGCAGCTGATCCACGACGACAGCCTGACCTTTAAAGAGGACATCCAGAAAGCCCA
GGTGTCCGGCCAGGGCGATAGCCTGCACGAGCACATTGCCAATCTGGCCGGCAGCCCCGCCATTAAGAAG
GGCATCCTGCAGACAGTGAAGGTGGTGGACGAGCTCGTGAAAGTGATGGGCCGGCACAAGCCCGAGAACA
TCGTGATCGAAATGGCCAGAGAGAACCAGACCACCCAGAAGGGACAGAAGAACAGCCGCGAGAGAATGAA
GCGGATCGAAGAGGGCATCAAAGAGCTGGGCAGCCAGATCCTGAAAGAACACCCCGTGGAAAACACCCAG
CTGCAGAACGAGAAGCTGTACCTGTACTACCTGCAGAATGGGCGGGATATGTACGTGGACCAGGAACTGG
ACATCAACCGGCTGTCCGACTACGATGTGGACCATATCGTGCCTCAGAGCTTTCTGAAGGACGACTCCAT
CGACAACAAGGTGCTGACCAGAAGCGACAAGAACCGGGGCAAGAGCGACAACGTGCCCTCCGAAGAGGTC
GTGAAGAAGATGAAGAACTACTGGCGGCAGCTGCTGAACGCCAAGCTGATTACCCAGAGAAAGTTCGACA
ATCTGACCAAGGCCGAGAGAGGCGGCCTGAGCGAACTGGATAAGGCCGGCTTCATCAAGAGACAGCTGGT
GGAAACCCGGCAGATCACAAAGCACGTGGCACAGATCCTGGACTCCCGGATGAACACTAAGTACGACGAG
AATGACAAGCTGATCCGGGAAGTGAAAGTGATCACCCTGAAGTCCAAGCTGGTGTCCGATTTCCGGAAGG
ATTTCCAGTTTTACAAAGTGCGCGAGATCAACAACTACCACCACGCCCACGACGCCTACCTGAACGCCGT
CGTGGGAACCGCCCTGATCAAAAAGTACCCTAAGCTGGAAAGCGAGTTCGTGTACGGCGACTACAAGGTG
TACGACGTGCGGAAGATGATCGCCAAGAGCGAGCAGGAAATCGGCAAGGCTACCGCCAAGTACTTCTTCT
ACAGCAACATCATGAACTTTTTCAAGACCGAGATTACCCTGGCCAACGGCGAGATCCGGAAGCGGCCTCT
GATCGAGACAAACGGCGAAACCGGGGAGATCGTGTGGGATAAGGGCCGGGATTTTGCCACCGTGCGGAAA
GTGCTGAGCATGCCCCAAGTGAATATCGTGAAAAAGACCGAGGTGCAGACAGGCGGCTTCAGCAAAGAGT
CTATCCTGCCCAAGAGGAACAGCGATAAGCTGATCGCCAGAAAGAAGGACTGGGACCCTAAGAAGTACGG
CGGCTTCGACAGCCCCACCGTGGCCTATTCTGTGCTGGTGGTGGCCAAAGTGGAAAAGGGCAAGTCCAAG
AAACTGAAGAGTGTGAAAGAGCTGCTGGGGATCACCATCATGGAAAGAAGCAGCTTCGAGAAGAATCCCA
TCGACTTTCTGGAAGCCAAGGGCTACAAAGAAGTGAAAAAGGACCTGATCATCAAGCTGCCTAAGTACTC
CCTGTTCGAGCTGGAAAACGGCCGGAAGAGAATGCTGGCCTCTGCCGGCGAACTGCAGAAGGGAAACGAA
CTGGCCCTGCCCTCCAAATATGTGAACTTCCTGTACCTGGCCAGCCACTATGAGAAGCTGAAGGGCTCCC
CCGAGGATAATGAGCAGAAACAGCTGTTTGTGGAACAGCACAAGCACTACCTGGACGAGATCATCGAGCA
GATCAGCGAGTTCTCCAAGAGAGTGATCCTGGCCGACGCTAATCTGGACAAAGTGCTGTCCGCCTACAAC
AAGCACCGGGATAAGCCCATCAGAGAGCAGGCCGAGAATATCATCCACCTGTTTACCCTGACCAATCTGG
GAGCCCCTGCCGCCTTCAAGTACTTTGACACCACCATCGACCGGAAGAGGTACACCAGCACCAAAGAGGT
GCTGGACGCCACCCTGATCCACCAGAGCATCACCGGCCTGTACGAGACACGGATCGACCTGTCTCAGCTG
GGAGGCGACAAGCGACCTGCCGCCACAAAGAAGGCTGGACAGGCTAAGAAGAAGAAAGATTACAAAGACG
ATGACGATAAGGGATCCGGCGCAACAAACTTCTCTCTGCTGAAACAAGCCGGAGATGTCGAAGAGAATCC
TGGACCGGTGAGCAAGGGCGAGGAGGATAACATGGCCATCATCAAGGAGTTCATGCGCTTCAAGGTGCAC
ATGGAGGGCTCCGTGAACGGCCACGAGTTCGAGATCGAGGGCGAGGGCGAGGGCCGCCCCTACGAGGGCA
CCCAGACCGCCAAGCTGAAGGTGACCAAGGGTGGCCCCCTGCCCTTCGCCTGGGACATCCTGTCCCCTCA
GTTCATGTACGGCTCCAAGGCCTACGTGAAGCACCCCGCCGACATCCCCGACTACTTGAAGCTGTCCTTC
CCCGAGGGCTTCAAGTGGGAGCGCGTGATGAACTTCGAGGACGGCGGCGTGGTGACCGTGACCCAGGACT
CCTCCCTGCAGGACGGCGAGTTCATCTACAAGGTGAAGCTGCGCGGCACCAACTTCCCCTCCGACGGCCC
CGTAATGCAGAAGAAGACCATGGGCTGGGAGGCCTCCTCCGAGCGGATGTACCCCGAGGACGGCGCCCTG
AAGGGCGAGATCAAGCAGAGGCTGAAGCTGAAGGACGGCGGCCACTACGACGCTGAGGTCAAGACCACCT
ACAAGGCCAAGAAGCCCGTGCAGCTGCCCGGCGCCTACAACGTCAACATCAAGTTGGACATCACCTCCCA
CAACGAGGACTACACCATCGTGGAACAGTACGAACGCGCCGAGGGCCGCCACTCCACCGGCGGCATGGAC
GAGCTGTACAAGTAAACGCGTTAAGTCGACAATCAACCTCTGGATTACAAAATTTGTGAAAGATTGACTG
GTATTCTTAACTATGTTGCTCCTTTTACGCTATGTGGATACGCTGCTTTAATGCCTTTGTATCATGCTAT
TGCTTCCCGTATGGCTTTCATTTTCTCCTCCTTGTATAAATCCTGGTTGCTGTCTCTTTATGAGGAGTTG
TGGCCCGTTGTCAGGCAACGTGGCGTGGTGTGCACTGTGTTTGCTGACGCAACCCCCACTGGTTGGGGCA
TTGCCACCACCTGTCAGCTCCTTTCCGGGACTTTCGCTTTCCCCCTCCCTATTGCCACGGCGGAACTCAT
CGCCGCCTGCCTTGCCCGCTGCTGGACAGGGGCTCGGCTGTTGGGCACTGACAATTCCGTGGTGTTGTCG
GGGAAATCATCGTCCTTTCCTTGGCTGCTCGCCTGTGTTGCCACCTGGATTCTGCGCGGGACGTCCTTCT
GCTACGTCCCTTCGGCCCTCAATCCAGCGGACCTTCCTTCCCGCGGCCTGCTGCCGGCTCTGCGGCCTCT
TCCGCGTCTTCGCCTTCGCCCTCAGACGAGTCGGATCTCCCTTTGGGCCGCCTCCCCGCGTCGACTTTAA
GACCAATGACTTACAAGGCAGCTGTAGATCTTAGCCACTTTTTAAAAGAAAAGGGGGGACTGGAAGGGCT
AATTCACTCCCAACGAAGACAAGATCTGCTTTTTGCTTGTACTGGGTCTCTCTGGTTAGACCAGATCTGA
GCCTGGGAGCTCTCTGGCTAACTAGGGAACCCACTGCTTAAGCCTCAATAAAGCTTGCCTTGAGTGCTTC
AAGTAGTGTGTGCCCGTCTGTTGTGTGACTCTGGTAACTAGAGATCCCTCAGACCCTTTTAGTCAGTGTG
GAAAATCTCTAGCAGGGCCCGTTTAAACCCGCTGATCAGCCTCGACTGTGCCTTCTAGTTGCCAGCCATC
TGTTGTTTGCCCCTCCCCCGTGCCTTCCTTGACCCTGGAAGGTGCCACTCCCACTGTCCTTTCCTAATAA
AATGAGGAAATTGCATCGCATTGTCTGAGTAGGTGTCATTCTATTCTGGGGGGTGGGGTGGGGCAGGACA
GCAAGGGGGAGGATTGGGAAGACAATAGCAGGCATGCTGGGGATGCGGTGGGCTCTATGGCTTCTGAGGC
GGAAAGAACCAGCTGGGGCTCTAGGGGGTATCCCC
[124 nt withheld, positions 9416-9539]
C
[91 nt withheld, positions 9541-9631]
A
[49 nt withheld, positions 9633-9681]
CCTTTGACGTTGGAGTCCACGTTCTTT
[37 nt withheld, positions 9709-9745]
ACCCTATCTCGGTCTATTCTTTTGATTTATAAGGGATTTTGCCGATTTCGGCCTATTGGTTAAAAAATGA
GCTGATTTAACAAAAATTTAACGCGAATTAATTCTGTGGAATGTGTGTCAGTTAGGGTGTGGAAAGTCCC
CAGGCTCCCCAGCAGGCAGAAGTATGCAAAGCATGCATCTCAATTAGTCAGCAACCAGGTGTGGAAAGTC
CCCAGGCTCCCCAGCAGGCAGAAGTATGCAAAGCATGCATCTCAATTAGTCAGCAACCATAGTCCCGCCC
CTAACTCCGCCCATCCCGCCCCTAACTCCGCCCAGTTCCGCCCATTCTCCGCCCCATGGCTGACTAATTT
TTTTTATTTATGCAGAGGCCGAGGCCGCCTCTGCCTCTGAGCTATTCCAGAAGTAGTGAGGAGGCTTTTT
TGGAGGCCTAGGCTTTTGCAAAAAGCTCCCGGGAGCTTGTATATCCATTTTCGGATCTGATCAGCACGTG
TTGACAATTAATCATCGGCATAGTATATCGGCATAGTATAATACGACAAGGTGAGGAACTAAACCATGGC
CAAGTTGACCAGTGCCGTTCCGGTGCTCACCGCGCGCGACGTCGCCGGAGCGGTCGAGTTCTGGACCGAC
CGGCTCGGGTTCTCCCGGGACTTCGTGGAGGACGACTTCGCCGGTGTGGTCCGGGACGACGTGACCCTGT
TCATCAGCGCGGTCCAGGACCAGGTGGTGCCGGACAACACCCTGGCCTGGGTGTGGGTGCGCGGCCTGGA
CGAGCTGTACGCCGAGTGGTCGGAGGTCGTGTCCACGAACTTCCGGGACGCCTCCGGGCCGGCCATGACC
GAGATCGGCGAGCAGCCGTGGGGGCGGGAGTTCGCCCTGCGCGACCCGGCCGGCAACTGCGTGCACTTCG
TGGCCGAGGAGCAGGACTGACACGTGCTACGAGATTTCGATTCCACCGCCGCCTTCTATGAAAGGTTGGG
CTTCGGAATCGTTTTCCGGGACGCCGGCTGGATGATCCTCCAGCGCGGGGATCTCATGCTGGAGTTCTTC
GCCCACCCCAACTTGTTTATTGCAGCTTATAATGGTTACAAATAAAGCAATAGCATCACAAATTTCACAA
ATAAAGCATTTTTTTCACTGCATTCTAGTTGTGGTTTGTCCAAACTCATCAATGTATCTTATCATGTCTG
TATACCGTCGACCTCTAGCTAGAGCTTGGCGTAATCATGGTCATAGCTGTTTCCTGTGTGAAATTGTTAT
CCGCTCACAATTCCACACAACATACGAGCCGGAAGCATAAAGTGTAAAGCCTGGGGTGCCTAATGAGTGA
GCTAACTCACATTAATTGCGTTGCGCTCACTGCCCGCTTTCCAGTCGGGAAACCTGTCGTGCCAGCTGCA
TTAATGAATCGGCCAACGCGCGGGGAGAGGCGGTTTGCGTATTGGGCGCTCTTCCGCTTCCTCGCTCACT
GACTCGCTGCGCTCGGTCGTTCGGCTGCGGCGAGCGGTATCAGCTCACTCAAAGGCGGTAATACGGTTAT
CCACAGAATCAGGGGATAACGCAGGAAAGAACATGTGAGCAAAAGGCCAGCAAAAGGCCAGGAACCGTAA
AAAGGCCGCGTTGCTGGCGTTTTTCCATAGGCTCCGCCCCCCTGACGAGCATCACAAAAATCGACGCTCA
AGTCAGAGGTGGCGAAACCCGACAGGACTATAAAGATACCAGGCGTTTCCCCCTGGAAGCTCCCTCGTGC
GCTCTCCTGTTCCGACCCTGCCGCTTACCGGATACCTGTCCGCCTTTCTCCCTTCGGGAAGCGTGGCGCT
TTCTCATAGCTCACGCTGTAGGTATCTCAGTTCGGTGTAGGTCGTTCGCTCCAAGCTGGGCTGTGTGCAC
GAACCCCCCGTTCAGCCCGACCGCTGCGCCTTATCCGGTAACTATCGTCTTGAGTCCAACCCGGTAAGAC
ACGACTTATCGCCACTGGCAGCAGCCACTGGTAACAGGATTAGCAGAGCGAGGTATGTAGGCGGTGCTAC
AGAGTTCTTGAAGTGGTGGCCTAACTACGGCTACACTAGAAGAACAGTATTTGGTATCTGCGCTCTGCTG
AAGCCAGTTACCTTCGGAAAAAGAGTTGGTAGCTCTTGATCCGGCAAACAAACCACCGCTGGTAGCGGTG
GTTTTTTTGTTTGCAAGCAGCAGATTACGCGCAGAAAAAAAGGATCTCAAGAAGATCCTTTGATCTTTTC
TACGGGGTCTGACGCTCAGTGGAACGAAAACTCACGTTAAGGGATTTTGGTCATGAGATTATCAAAAAGG
ATCTTCACCTAGATCCTTTTAAATTAAAAATGAAGTTTTAAATCAATCTAAAGTATATATGAGTAAACTT
GGTCTGACAGTTACCAATGCTTAATCAGTGAGGCACCTATCTCAGCGATCTGTCTATTTCGTTCATCCAT
AGTTGCCTGACTCCCCGTCGTGTAGATAACTACGATACGGGAGGGCTTACCATCTGGCCCCAGTGCTGCA
ATGATACCGCGAGACCCACGCTCACCGGCTCCAGATTTATCAGCAATAAACCAGCCAGCCGGAAGGGCCG
AGCGCAGAAGTGGTCCTGCAACTTTATCCGCCTCCATCCAGTCTATTAATTGTTGCCGGGAAGCTAGAGT
AAGTAGTTCGCCAGTTAATAGTTTGCGCAACGTTGTTGCCATTGCTACAGGCATCGTGGTGTCACGCTCG
TCGTTTGGTATGGCTTCATTCAGCTCCGGTTCCCAACGATCAAGGCGAGTTACATGATCCCCCATGTTGT
GCAAAAAAGCGGTTAGCTCCTTCGGTCCTCCGATCGTTGTCAGAAGTAAGTTGGCCGCAGTGTTATCACT
CATGGTTATGGCAGCACTGCATAATTCTCTTACTGTCATGCCATCCGTAAGATGCTTTTCTGTGACTGGT
GAGTACTCAACCAAGTCATTCTGAGAATAGTGTATGCGGCGACCGAGTTGCTCTTGCCCGGCGTCAATAC
GGGATAATACCGCGCCACATAGCAGAACTTTAAAAGTGCTCATCATTGGAAAACGTTCTTCGGGGCGAAA
ACTCTCAAGGATCTTACCGCTGTTGAGATCCAGTTCGATGTAACCCACTCGTGCACCCAACTGATCTTCA
GCATCTTTTACTTTCACCAGCGTTTCTGGGTGAGCAAAAACAGGAAGGCAAAATGCCGCAAAAAAGGGAA
TAAGGGCGACACGGAAATGTTGAATACTCATACTCTTCCTTTTTCAATATTATTGAAGCATTTATCAGGG
TTATTGTCTCATGAGCGGATACATATTTGAATGTATTTAGAAAAATAAACAAATAGGGGTTCCGCGCACA
TTTCCCCGAAAAGTGCCAC
Features (pLannotate 1.2.2; 33 found; start..end, strand, type, name):
     36..88      -  misc_feature   bom (fragment): basis of mobility region from pBR322
    243..622     +  enhancer       CMV enhancer: human cytomegalovirus immediate early enhancer
    623..822     +  promoter       CMV promoter: human cytomegalovirus (CMV) immediate early promoter
    840..1020    +  LTR            5' LTR (truncated): truncated 5' long terminal repeat (LTR) from HIV-1
   1067..1192    +  misc_feature   HIV-1 Ψ: packaging signal of human immunodeficiency virus type 1
   1176..1539    +  CDS            HIV-1 gag (fragment): gag protein from human immunodeficiency virus 1; gag
   1685..1918    +  misc_feature   RRE: The Rev response element (RRE) of HIV-1 allows for Rev-dependent mRNA export from the nucleus to the cytoplasm.
   2295..2395    +  CDS            Rev (fragment): human immunodeficiency virus 1 (HIV-1) Rev protein; rev; enhances nuclear export of unspliced and incompletely spliced viral mRNAs
   2445..2562    +  misc_feature   cPPT/CTS: central polypurine tract and central termination sequence of HIV-1
   2613..2853    +  promoter       U6 promoter: RNA polymerase III promoter for human U6 snRNA
   2883..2958    +  misc_RNA       gRNA scaffold: guide RNA scaffold for the Streptococcus pyogenes CRISPR/Cas9 system
   2976..2994    +  CDS            small t antigen (fragment): SV40 (simian virus 40) small t antigen
   3020..3231    +  promoter       EF-1α core promoter: core promoter for human elongation factor EF-1α
   3256..7359    +  CDS            Cas9: Cas9 (Csn1) endonuclease from the Streptococcus pyogenes Type II CRISPR/Cas system generates RNA-guided double strand breaks in DNA
   7497..8204    +  CDS            mCherry: monomeric derivative of DsRed fluorescent protein (Shaner et al., 2004) mammalian codon-optimized
   8221..8809    +  misc_feature   WPRE: woodchuck hepatitis virus posttranscriptional regulatory element
   8860..8879    +  misc_feature   cPPT/CTS (fragment): central polypurine tract and central termination sequence of HIV-1
   8881..9114    +  LTR            3' LTR (ΔU3): self-inactivating 3' long terminal repeat (LTR) from HIV-1
   9146..9370    +  polyA_signal   bGH poly(A) signal: bovine growth hormone polyadenylation signal
   9374..9395    +  promoter       SV40 promoter (fragment): SV40 enhancer and early promoter
   9416..9844    +  rep_origin     f1 ori (sequence partly withheld): f1 bacteriophage origin of replication; arrow indicates direction of (+) strand synthesis
   9858..10187   +  promoter       SV40 promoter: SV40 enhancer and early promoter
  10235..10282   +  promoter       EM7 promoter: synthetic bacterial promoter&nbsp
  10301..10675   +  CDS            BleoR: antibiotic-binding protein; Sh ble from Streptoalloteichus hindustanus; confers resistance to bleomycin, phleomycin, and Zeocin™
  10685..10810   +  CDS            ble (fragment): BLE_KLEPN - Experimental evidence at protein level: Swiss-Prot protein existence level 1. Binding protein with a strong affinity to the bleomycin family of antibiotics. Binds to CL990; an antimitotic-antibiotic compound. From Klebsiella pneumoniae.
  10805..10926   +  polyA_signal   SV40 poly(A) signal: SV40 polyadenylation signal
  10997..11019   -  protein_bind   lac operator (fragment): The lac repressor binds to the lac operator to inhibit transcription in E. coli. This inhibition can be relieved by adding lactose or isopropyl-β-D-thiogalactopyranoside (IPTG). lac repressor encoded by lacI
  11023..11053   -  promoter       lac promoter: promoter for the E. coli lac operon
  11068..11089   -  protein_bind   CAP binding site: CAP binding activates transcription in the presence of cAMP. E. coli catabolite activator protein
  11102..11194   -  CDS            lacI (fragment): lac repressor; lacI; The lac repressor binds to the lac operator to inhibit transcription in E. coli. This inhibition can be relieved by adding lactose or isopropyl-β-D-thiogalactopyranoside (IPTG).
  11377..11965   -  rep_origin     ori: high-copy-number ColE1/pMB1/pBR322/pUC origin of replication
  12136..12996   -  CDS            AmpR: β-lactamase; bla; confers resistance to ampicillin, carbenicillin, and related antibiotics
  12997..13101   -  promoter       AmpR promoter: bla
