[The description below was written by a language model from this plasmid's Addgene catalogue record and pLannotate feature annotations shown in this document.]
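Description:
pGMC00014 is a third-generation-style, self-inactivating HIV-1 lentiviral transfer plasmid built on the LentiCRISPRv2-mCherry backbone. It delivers an all-in-one CRISPR/Cas9 system carrying a non-targeting control guide. In bacteria it is maintained through a high-copy ColE1/pUC-type origin and selected with ampicillin (AmpR under its own bla promoter). An f1 origin is also present. Outside the proviral region there is an SV40/EM7-driven BleoR cassette with an SV40 poly(A) signal, although the catalogue entry lists only mCherry as the marker for mammalian cells.

The viral genome is transcribed from a CMV enhancer/promoter fused to a truncated 5' LTR. It contains the Ψ packaging signal with a gag fragment, the RRE for Rev-dependent nuclear export, the cPPT/CTS, a WPRE to boost transcript expression, and a ΔU3 3' LTR followed by a bGH poly(A) signal. Within this frame, a human U6 RNA polymerase III promoter drives the non-targeting spacer, which sits directly upstream of the S. pyogenes gRNA scaffold. The spacer was inserted through BsmBI sites that were destroyed during cloning. Downstream, an EF-1α core promoter drives S. pyogenes Cas9, followed by an mCherry coding sequence. The feature table does not annotate the element linking Cas9 to mCherry, so the record does not state how the two are co-expressed.

Red fluorescence allows transduced cells to be identified or sorted rather than selected with a drug. As the stated purpose indicates, the construct serves as a negative control alongside gene-targeting guides in the same backbone. It exposes cells to viral transduction and Cas9 expression with a guide designed not to target the genome.
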