Addgene plasmid #172526: pGMC00014
Purpose: non targeting sgRNA
Depositing lab: Raj Chari. Depositing organization: Frederick National Laboratory. Publication: Activating Mucosal-Associated Invariant T Cells Induces a Broad Antitumor Response. Ruf B, Catania VV, Wabitsch S, Ma C, Diggs LP, Zhang Q, Heinrich B, Subramanyam V, Cui LL, Pouzolles M, Evans CN, Chari R, Sakai S, Oh S, Barry CE III, Barber DL, Greten TF. Cancer Immunol Res. 2021 Jun 30. pii: 2326-6066.CIR-20-0925. doi: 10.1158/2326-6066.CIR-20-0925. PubMed 34193462.
Backbone
  Vector backbone: LentiCRISPRv2-mCherry
  Vector type: Mammalian Expression, Lentiviral
  Selectable markers: mCherry
Growth in bacteria
  Bacterial resistance: Ampicillin, 100 μg/mL
  Growth temperature: 37°C
  Growth strain: NEB Stable
  Copy number: High Copy
Gene/Insert
  Gene/Insert name: Non-targeting guide
  gRNA/shRNA sequence: GTGTCGTGATGCGTAGACGG
  Cloning method: Restriction Enzyme; 5′ cloning site BsmBI (destroyed during cloning); 3′ cloning site BsmBI (destroyed during cloning)
  Sequencing primers: 5′ GAGGGCCTATTTCCCATGATTCC
Terms and licenses: Academic/Nonprofit Terms; Industry Terms: Not Available to Industry
How to cite: pGMC00014 was a gift from Raj Chari (Addgene plasmid # 172526 ; http://n2t.net/addgene:172526 ; RRID:Addgene_172526)
